Addgene plasmid #170762: AG73-ELP
Purpose: AG73 laminin α1 peptide fused to I30-ELP (VPGIG)30
Depositing lab: Andrew MacKay. Depositing organization: University of Southern California. Publication: Synergy between Laminin-Derived Elastin-like Polypeptides (LELPs) Optimizes Cell Spreading. Truong AT, Lee SJ, Hamada K, Kiyomi A, Guo H, Yamada Y, Kikkawa Y, Okamoto CT, Nomizu M, MacKay JA. Biomacromolecules. 2024 Jul 8;25(7):4001-4013. doi: 10.1021/acs.biomac.4c00144. Epub 2024 May 30. PubMed 38814168.
Backbone
  Vector backbone: pET25b+
  Backbone manufacturer: Novagen
  Backbone size w/o insert (bp): 5547
  Total vector size (bp): 5974
  Vector type: Bacterial Expression
Growth in bacteria
  Bacterial resistance: Ampicillin, 100 μg/mL
  Growth temperature: 37°C
  Growth strain: DH5alpha
  Copy number: Unknown
Gene/Insert
  Gene/Insert name: AG73-ELP
  Species: Synthetic
  Insert size (bp): 515
  Promoter: T7
  Cloning method: Restriction Enzyme; 5′ cloning site NdeI (not destroyed); 3′ cloning site BamHI (not destroyed)
  Sequencing primers: 5′ T7; 3′ T7term
Terms and licenses: Academic/Nonprofit Terms; Industry Terms: Not Available to Industry
How to cite: AG73-ELP was a gift from Andrew MacKay (Addgene plasmid # 170762 ; http://n2t.net/addgene:170762 ; RRID:Addgene_170762)
