[The description below was written by a language model from this plasmid's Addgene catalogue record and pLannotate feature annotations shown in this document.]
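Description:
AG73-ELP is a bacterial expression plasmid of about 6 kb built on the Novagen pET25b+ backbone. It encodes a synthetic fusion of the AG73 peptide, derived from the laminin α1 chain, to an elastin-like polypeptide designated I30, which consists of thirty repeats of the pentapeptide VPGIG. The roughly 515 bp insert was cloned between NdeI and BamHI sites, both of which are retained. Using NdeI at the start codon would be expected to replace the vector's N-terminal leader, although the record does not say so. The plasmid carries a ColE1/pBR322-type origin together with the bom region and the rop gene, which moderates copy number, and an f1 origin for single-stranded DNA production. Selection is by ampicillin through the β-lactamase gene. The short tetracycline-resistance fragments and a predicted E. coli ORF in the annotation are nonfunctional remnants of the pBR322 lineage.

Expression follows the standard pET arrangement. A T7 promoter is followed by a lac operator and the T7 gene 10 ribosome binding site, with a T7 terminator downstream. The plasmid-borne lacI gene supplies repressor, so transcription stays off until IPTG is added in a host that provides T7 RNA polymerase. The feature table does not annotate the insert itself, which lies in the gap between the RBS and the downstream tags. The vector's HSV epitope and His tag sequences are still present after the BamHI site, but the record does not state whether they are translated in frame or excluded by a stop codon in the insert. According to the associated publication, laminin-derived ELP fusions of this kind are used to study and optimise cell spreading.
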