Features (pLannotate 1.2.2; 19 found; start..end, strand, type, name):
     12..440     +  rep_origin     f1 ori (sequence partly withheld): f1 bacteriophage origin of replication; arrow indicates direction of (+) strand synthesis
    493..597     +  promoter       AmpR promoter: bla
    598..1458    +  CDS            AmpR: β-lactamase; bla; confers resistance to ampicillin, carbenicillin, and related antibiotics
   1629..2217    +  rep_origin     ori: high-copy-number ColE1/pMB1/pBR322/pUC origin of replication
   2403..2542    -  misc_feature   bom: basis of mobility region from pBR322
   2644..2835    -  CDS            rop: Rop protein, which maintains plasmids at low copy number; rop
   2852..3232    +  CDS            YPB1_ECOLX: Protein predicted: Swiss-Prot protein existence level 4. From Escherichia coli.
   3304..3595    -  CDS            TcR (fragment): tetracycline efflux protein; tet; confers resistance to tetracycline
   3610..3631    -  protein_bind   CAP binding site: CAP binding activates transcription in the presence of cAMP. E. coli catabolite activator protein
   3644..4726    -  CDS            lacI: lac repressor; lacI; The lac repressor binds to the lac operator to inhibit transcription in E. coli. This inhibition can be relieved by adding lactose or isopropyl-β-D-thiogalactopyranoside (IPTG).
   4727..4804    -  promoter       lacI promoter: lacI
   4812..5091    -  CDS            TcR (fragment): tetracycline efflux protein; tet; confers resistance to tetracycline
   5113..5131    +  promoter       T7 promoter: promoter for bacteriophage T7 RNA polymerase
   5132..5156    +  protein_bind   lac operator: The lac repressor binds to the lac operator to inhibit transcription in E. coli. This inhibition can be relieved by adding lactose or isopropyl-β-D-thiogalactopyranoside (IPTG). lac repressor encoded by lacI
   5171..5193    +  RBS            RBS: efficient ribosome binding site from bacteriophage T7 gene 10 (Olins and Rangwala, 1989)
   5780..5812    +  CDS            HSV tag: HSV (herpes simplex virus) epitope tag
   5819..5836    +  CDS            9xHis (fragment): 9xHis affinity tag
   5846..5895    +  CDS            SET1 (fragment): solubility-enhancement tag derived from T7 phage gene 10B
   5903..5950    +  terminator     T7 terminator: transcription terminator for bacteriophage T7 RNA polymerase
>Addgene plasmid #170762 | AG73-ELP | addgene full sequence | sequence record 475544 | Addgene NGS Result
TGGCGAATGGG
[124 nt withheld, positions 12-135]
C
[91 nt withheld, positions 137-227]
A
[49 nt withheld, positions 229-277]
CCTTTGACGTTGGAGTCCACGTTCTTT
[37 nt withheld, positions 305-341]
ACCCTATCTCGGTCTATTCTTTTGATTTATAAGGGATTTTGCCGATTTCGGCCTATTGGTTAAAAAATGA
GCTGATTTAACAAAAATTTAACGCGAATTTTAACAAAATATTAACGCTTACAATTTAGGTGGCACTTTTC
GGGGAAATGTGCGCGGAACCCCTATTTGTTTATTTTTCTAAATACATTCAAATATGTATCCGCTCATGAG
ACAATAACCCTGATAAATGCTTCAATAATATTGAAAAAGGAAGAGTATGAGTATTCAACATTTCCGTGTC
GCCCTTATTCCCTTTTTTGCGGCATTTTGCCTTCCTGTTTTTGCTCACCCAGAAACGCTGGTGAAAGTAA
AAGATGCTGAAGATCAGTTGGGTGCACGAGTGGGTTACATCGAACTGGATCTCAACAGCGGTAAGATCCT
TGAGAGTTTTCGCCCCGAAGAACGTTTTCCAATGATGAGCACTTTTAAAGTTCTGCTATGTGGCGCGGTA
TTATCCCGTATTGACGCCGGGCAAGAGCAACTCGGTCGCCGCATACACTATTCTCAGAATGACTTGGTTG
AGTACTCACCAGTCACAGAAAAGCATCTTACGGATGGCATGACAGTAAGAGAATTATGCAGTGCTGCCAT
AACCATGAGTGATAACACTGCGGCCAACTTACTTCTGACAACGATCGGAGGACCGAAGGAGCTAACCGCT
TTTTTGCACAACATGGGGGATCATGTAACTCGCCTTGATCGTTGGGAACCGGAGCTGAATGAAGCCATAC
CAAACGACGAGCGTGACACCACGATGCCTGCAGCAATGGCAACAACGTTGCGCAAACTATTAACTGGCGA
ACTACTTACTCTAGCTTCCCGGCAACAATTAATAGACTGGATGGAGGCGGATAAAGTTGCAGGACCACTT
CTGCGCTCGGCCCTTCCGGCTGGCTGGTTTATTGCTGATAAATCTGGAGCCGGTGAGCGTGGGTCTCGCG
GTATCATTGCAGCACTGGGGCCAGATGGTAAGCCCTCCCGTATCGTAGTTATCTACACGACGGGGAGTCA
GGCAACTATGGATGAACGAAATAGACAGATCGCTGAGATAGGTGCCTCACTGATTAAGCATTGGTAACTG
TCAGACCAAGTTTACTCATATATACTTTAGATTGATTTAAAACTTCATTTTTAATTTAAAAGGATCTAGG
TGAAGATCCTTTTTGATAATCTCATGACCAAAATCCCTTAACGTGAGTTTTCGTTCCACTGAGCGTCAGA
CCCCGTAGAAAAGATCAAAGGATCTTCTTGAGATCCTTTTTTTCTGCGCGTAATCTGCTGCTTGCAAACA
AAAAAACCACCGCTACCAGCGGTGGTTTGTTTGCCGGATCAAGAGCTACCAACTCTTTTTCCGAAGGTAA
CTGGCTTCAGCAGAGCGCAGATACCAAATACTGTCCTTCTAGTGTAGCCGTAGTTAGGCCACCACTTCAA
GAACTCTGTAGCACCGCCTACATACCTCGCTCTGCTAATCCTGTTACCAGTGGCTGCTGCCAGTGGCGAT
AAGTCGTGTCTTACCGGGTTGGACTCAAGACGATAGTTACCGGATAAGGCGCAGCGGTCGGGCTGAACGG
GGGGTTCGTGCACACAGCCCAGCTTGGAGCGAACGACCTACACCGAACTGAGATACCTACAGCGTGAGCT
ATGAGAAAGCGCCACGCTTCCCGAAGGGAGAAAGGCGGACAGGTATCCGGTAAGCGGCAGGGTCGGAACA
GGAGAGCGCACGAGGGAGCTTCCAGGGGGAAACGCCTGGTATCTTTATAGTCCTGTCGGGTTTCGCCACC
TCTGACTTGAGCGTCGATTTTTGTGATGCTCGTCAGGGGGGCGGAGCCTATGGAAAAACGCCAGCAACGC
GGCCTTTTTACGGTTCCTGGCCTTTTGCTGGCCTTTTGCTCACATGTTCTTTCCTGCGTTATCCCCTGAT
TCTGTGGATAACCGTATTACCGCCTTTGAGTGAGCTGATACCGCTCGCCGCAGCCGAACGACCGAGCGCA
GCGAGTCAGTGAGCGAGGAAGCGGAAGAGCGCCTGATGCGGTATTTTCTCCTTACGCATCTGTGCGGTAT
TTCACACCGCAATGGTGCACTCTCAGTACAATCTGCTCTGATGCCGCATAGTTAAGCCAGTATACACTCC
GCTATCGCTACGTGACTGGGTCATGGCTGCGCCCCGACACCCGCCAACACCCGCTGACGCGCCCTGACGG
GCTTGTCTGCTCCCGGCATCCGCTTACAGACAAGCTGTGACCGTCTCCGGGAGCTGCATGTGTCAGAGGT
TTTCACCGTCATCACCGAAACGCGCGAGGCAGCTGCGGTAAAGCTCATCAGCGTGGTCGTGAAGCGATTC
ACAGATGTCTGCCTGTTCATCCGCGTCCAGCTCGTTGAGTTTCTCCAGAAGCGTTAATGTCTGGCTTCTG
ATAAAGCGGGCCATGTTAAGGGCGGTTTTTTCCTGTTTGGTCACTGATGCCTCCGTGTAAGGGGGATTTC
TGTTCATGGGGGTAATGATACCGATGAAACGAGAGAGGATGCTCACGATACGGGTTACTGATGATGAACA
TGCCCGGTTACTGGAACGTTGTGAGGGTAAACAACTGGCGGTATGGATGCGGCGGGACCAGAGAAAAATC
ACTCAGGGTCAATGCCAGCGCTTCGTTAATACAGATGTAGGTGTTCCACAGGGTAGCCAGCAGCATCCTG
CGATGCAGATCCGGAACATAATGGTGCAGGGCGCTGACTTCCGCGTTTCCAGACTTTACGAAACACGGAA
ACCGAAGACCATTCATGTTGTTGCTCAGGTCGCAGACGTTTTGCAGCAGCAGTCGCTTCACGTTCGCTCG
CGTATCGGTGATTCATTCTGCTAACCAGTAAGGCAACCCCGCCAGCCTAGCCGGGTCCTCAACGACAGGA
GCACGATCATGCGCACCCGTGGGGCCGCCATGCCGGCGATAATGGCCTGCTTCTCGCCGAAACGTTTGGT
GGCGGGACCAGTGACGAAGGCTTGAGCGAGGGCGTGCAAGATTCCGAATACCGCAAGCGACAGGCCGATC
ATCGTCGCGCTCCAGCGAAAGCGGTCCTCGCCGAAAATGACCCAGAGCGCTGCCGGCACCTGTCCTACGA
GTTGCATGATAAAGAAGACAGTCATAAGTGCGGCGACGATAGTCATGCCCCGCGCCCACCGGAAGGAGCT
GACTGGGTTGAAGGCTCTCAAGGGCATCGGTCGAGATCCCGGTGCCTAATGAGTGAGCTAACTTACATTA
ATTGCGTTGCGCTCACTGCCCGCTTTCCAGTCGGGAAACCTGTCGTGCCAGCTGCATTAATGAATCGGCC
AACGCGCGGGGAGAGGCGGTTTGCGTATTGGGCGCCAGGGTGGTTTTTCTTTTCACCAGTGAGACGGGCA
ACAGCTGATTGCCCTTCACCGCCTGGCCCTGAGAGAGTTGCAGCAAGCGGTCCACGCTGGTTTGCCCCAG
CAGGCGAAAATCCTGTTTGATGGTGGTTAACGGCGGGATATAACATGAGCTGTCTTCGGTATCGTCGTAT
CCCACTACCGAGATATCCGCACCAACGCGCAGCCCGGACTCGGTAATGGCGCGCATTGCGCCCAGCGCCA
TCTGATCGTTGGCAACCAGCATCGCAGTGGGAACGATGCCCTCATTCAGCATTTGCATGGTTTGTTGAAA
ACCGGACATGGCACTCCAGTCGCCTTCCCGTTCCGCTATCGGCTGAATTTGATTGCGAGTGAGATATTTA
TGCCAGCCAGCCAGACGCAGACGCGCCGAGACAGAACTTAATGGGCCCGCTAACAGCGCGATTTGCTGGT
GACCCAATGCGACCAGATGCTCCACGCCCAGTCGCGTACCGTCTTCATGGGAGAAAATAATACTGTTGAT
GGGTGTCTGGTCAGAGACATCAAGAAATAACGCCGGAACATTAGTGCAGGCAGCTTCCACAGCAATGGCA
TCCTGGTCATCCAGCGGATAGTTAATGATCAGCCCACTGACGCGTTGCGCGAGAAGATTGTGCACCGCCG
CTTTACAGGCTTCGACGCCGCTTCGTTCTACCATCGACACCACCACGCTGGCACCCAGTTGATCGGCGCG
AGATTTAATCGCCGCGACAATTTGCGACGGCGCGTGCAGGGCCAGACTGGAGGTGGCAACGCCAATCAGC
AACGACTGTTTGCCCGCCAGTTGTTGTGCCACGCGGTTGGGAATGTAATTCAGCTCCGCCATCGCCGCTT
CCACTTTTTCCCGCGTTTTCGCAGAAACGTGGCTGGCCTGGTTCACCACGCGGGAAACGGTCTGATAAGA
GACACCGGCATACTCTGCGACATCGTATAACGTTACTGGTTTCACATTCACCACCCTGAATTGACTCTCT
TCCGGGCGCTATCATGCCATACCGCGAAAGGTTTTGCGCCATTCGATGGTGTCCGGGATCTCGACGCTCT
CCCTTATGCGACTCCTGCATTAGGAAGCAGCCCAGTAGTAGGTTGAGGCCGTTGAGCACCGCCGCCGCAA
GGAATGGTGCATGCAAGGAGATGGCGCCCAACAGTCCCCCGGCCACGGGGCCTGCCACCATACCCACGCC
GAAACAAGCGCTCATGAGCCCGAAGTGGCGAGCCCGATCTTCCCCATCGGTGATGTCGGCGATATAGGCG
CCAGCAACCGCACCTGTGGCGCCGGTGATGCCGGCCACGATGCGTCCGGCGTAGAGGATCGAGATCTCGA
TCCCGCGAAATTAATACGACTCACTATAGGGGAATTGTGAGCGGATAACAATTCCCCTCTAGAAATAATT
TTGTTTAACTTTAAGAAGGAGATATACAATACATATGCGGAAGAGGCTCCAGGTGCAGCTGAGCATTCGG
ACAGGTGGTGTTCCTGGTATCGGTGTTCCGGGCATTGGTGTACCTGGCATTGGTGTCCCAGGTATTGGCG
TTCCAGGTATCGGCGTACCAGGTATTGGTGTTCCTGGTATCGGTGTTCCGGGCATCGGTGTACCTGGCAT
TGGTGTCCCAGGTATTGGCGTTCCAGGTATCGGCGTACCAGGTATTGGTGTTCCTGGTATCGGTGTTCCG
GGCATCGGTGTACCTGGCATTGGTGTCCCAGGTATTGGCGTTCCAGGTATCGGCGTACCAGGTATTGGTG
TTCCTGGTATCGGTGTTCCGGGCATCGGTGTACCTGGCATTGGTGTCCCAGGTATTGGCGTTCCAGGTAT
CGGCGTACCAGGTATTGGTGTTCCTGGTATCGGTGTTCCGGGCATCGGTGTACCTGGCATTGGTGTCCCA
GGTATTGGCGTTCCAGGTATCGGCGTACCAGGTATTGGTTACTGATAATGATCTTCAGGATCCGAATTCG
AGCTCCGTCGACAAGCTTGCGGCCGCACTCGAGATCAAACGGGCTAGCCAGCCAGAACTCGCCCCGGAAG
ACCCCGAGGATGTCGAGCACCACCACCACCACCACTGAGATCCGGCTGCTAACAAAGCCCGAAAGGAAGC
TGAGTTGGCTGCTGCCACCGCTGAGCAATAACTAGCATAACCCCTTGGGGCCTCTAAACGGGTCTTGAGG
GGTTTTTTGCTGAAAGGAGGAACTATATCCGGAT
